>Addgene plasmid #239941 | LLP1019 | addgene full sequence | sequence record 490463 | Addgene NGS Result
AGCTTAGCTTGAGCTTGGATCAGATTGTCGTTTCCCGCCTTCAGTTTAAACTATCAGTGTTTGACAGGAT
ATATTGGCGGGTAAACCTAAGAGAAAAGAGCGTTTATTAGAATAATCGGATATTTAAAAGGGCGTGAAAA
GGTTTATCCGTTCGTCCATTTGTATGTGCATGCCAACCACAGGGTTCCCCTCGGGATCAAAGTACTTTAA
AGTACTTTAAAGTACTTTAAAGTACTTTGATCCAACCCCTCCGCTGCTATAGTGCAGTCGGCTTCTGACG
TTCAGTGCAGCCGTCTTCTGAAAACGACATGTCGCACAAGTCCTAAGTTACGCGACAGGCTGCCGCCCTG
CCCTTTTCCTGGCGTTTTCTTGTCGCGTGTTTTAGTCGCATAAAGTAGAATACTTGCGACTAGAACCGGA
GACATTACGCCATGAACAAGAGCGCCGCCGCTGGCCTGCTGGGCTATGCCCGCGTCAGCACCGACGACCA
GGACTTGACCAACCAACGGGCCGAACTGCACGCGGCCGGCTGCACCAAGCTGTTTTCCGAGAAGATCACC
GGCACCAGGCGCGACCGCCCGGAGCTGGCCAGGATGCTTGACCACCTACGCCCTGGCGACGTTGTGACAG
TGACCAGGCTAGACCGCCTGGCCCGCAGCACCCGCGACCTACTGGACATTGCCGAGCGCATCCAGGAGGC
CGGCGCGGGCCTGCGTAGCCTGGCAGAGCCGTGGGCCGACACCACCACGCCGGCCGGCCGCATGGTGTTG
ACCGTGTTCGCCGGCATTGCCGAGTTCGAGCGTTCCCTAATCATCGACCGCACCCGGAGCGGGCGCGAGG
CCGCCAAGGCCCGAGGCGTGAAGTTTGGCCCCCGCCCTACCCTCACCCCGGCACAGATCGCGCACGCCCG
CGAGCTGATCGACCAGGAAGGCCGCACCGTGAAAGAGGCGGCTGCACTGCTTGGCGTGCATCGCTCGACC
CTGTACCGCGCACTTGAGCGCAGCGAGGAAGTGACGCCCACCGAGGCCAGGCGGCGCGGTGCCTTCCGTG
AGGACGCATTGACCGAGGCCGACGCCCTGGCGGCCGCCGAGAATGAACGCCAAGAGGAACAAGCATGAAA
CCGCACCAGGACGGCCAGGACGAACCGTTTTTCATTACCGAAGAGATCGAGGCGGAGATGATCGCGGCCG
GGTACGTGTTCGAGCCGCCCGCGCACGTCTCAACCGTGCGGCTGCATGAAATCCTGGCCGGTTTGTCTGA
TGCCAAGCTGGCGGCCTGGCCGGCCAGCTTGGCCGCTGAAGAAACCGAGCGCCGCCGTCTAAAAAGGTGA
TGTGTATTTGAGTAAAACAGCTTGCGTCATGCGGTCGCTGCGTATATGATGCGATGAGTAAATAAACAAA
TACGCAAGGGGAACGCATGAAGGTTATCGCTGTACTTAACCAGAAAGGCGGGTCAGGCAAGACGACCATC
GCAACCCATCTAGCCCGCGCCCTGCAACTCGCCGGGGCCGATGTTCTGTTAGTCGATTCCGATCCCCAGG
GCAGTGCCCGCGATTGGGCGGCCGTGCGGGAAGATCAACCGCTAACCGTTGTCGGCATCGACCGCCCGAC
GATTGACCGCGACGTGAAGGCCATCGGCCGGCGCGACTTCGTAGTGATCGACGGAGCGCCCCAGGCGGCG
GACTTGGCTGTGTCCGCGATCAAGGCAGCCGACTTCGTGCTGATTCCGGTGCAGCCAAGCCCTTACGACA
TATGGGCCACCGCCGACCTGGTGGAGCTGGTTAAGCAGCGCATTGAGGTCACGGATGGAAGGCTACAAGC
GGCCTTTGTCGTGTCGCGGGCGATCAAAGGCACGCGCATCGGCGGTGAGGTTGCCGAGGCGCTGGCCGGG
TACGAGCTGCCCATTCTTGAGTCCCGTATCACGCAGCGCGTGAGCTACCCAGGCACTGCCGCCGCCGGCA
CAACCGTTCTTGAATCAGAACCCGAGGGCGACGCTGCCCGCGAGGTCCAGGCGCTGGCCGCTGAAATTAA
ATCAAAACTCATTTGAGTTAATGAGGTAAAGAGAAAATGAGCAAAAGCACAAACACGCTAAGTGCCGGCC
GTCCGAGCGCACGCAGCAGCAAGGCTGCAACGTTGGCCAGCCTGGCAGACACGCCAGCCATGAAGCGGGT
CAACTTTCAGTTGCCGGCGGAGGATCACACCAAGCTGAAGATGTACGCGGTACGCCAAGGCAAGACCATT
ACCGAGCTGCTATCTGAATACATCGCGCAGCTACCAGAGTAAATGAGCAAATGAATAAATGAGTAGATGA
ATTTTAGCGGCTAAAGGAGGCGGCATGGAAAATCAAGAACAACCAGGCACCGACGCCGTGGAATGCCCCA
TGTGTGGAGGAACGGGCGGTTGGCCAGGCGTAAGCGGCTGGGTTGTCTGCCGGCCCTGCAATGGCACTGG
AACCCCCAAGCCCGAGGAATCGGCGTGAGCGGTCGCAAACCATCCGGCCCGGTACAAATCGGCGCGGCGC
TGGGTGATGACCTGGTGGAGAAGTTGAAGGCCGCGCAGGCCGCCCAGCGGCAACGCATCGAGGCAGAAGC
ACGCCCCGGTGAATCGTGGCAAGCGGCCGCTGATCGAATCCGCAAAGAATCCCGGCAACCGCCGGCAGCC
GGTGCGCCGTCGATTAGGAAGCCGCCCAAGGGCGACGAGCAACCAGATTTTTTCGTTCCGATGCTCTATG
ACGTGGGCACCCGCGATAGTCGCAGCATCATGGACGTGGCCGTTTTCCGTCTGTCGAAGCGTGACCGACG
AGCTGGCGAGGTGATCCGCTACGAGCTTCCAGACGGGCACGTAGAGGTTTCCGCAGGGCCGGCCGGCATG
GCCAGTGTGTGGGATTACGACCTGGTACTGATGGCGGTTTCCCATCTAACCGAATCCATGAACCGATACC
GGGAAGGGAAGGGAGACAAGCCCGGCCGCGTGTTCCGTCCACACGTTGCGGACGTACTCAAGTTCTGCCG
GCGAGCCGATGGCGGAAAGCAGAAAGACGACCTGGTAGAAACCTGCATTCGGTTAAACACCACGCACGTT
GCCATGCAGCGTACGAAGAAGGCCAAGAACGGCCGCCTGGTGACGGTATCCGAGGGTGAAGCCTTGATTA
GCCGCTACAAGATCGTAAAGAGCGAAACCGGGCGGCCGGAGTACATCGAGATCGAGCTAGCTGATTGGAT
GTACCGCGAGATCACAGAAGGCAAGAACCCGGACGTGCTGACGGTTCACCCCGATTACTTTTTGATCGAT
CCCGGCATCGGCCGTTTTCTCTACCGCCTGGCACGCCGCGCCGCAGGCAAGGCAGAAGCCAGATGGTTGT
TCAAGACGATCTACGAACGCAGTGGCAGCGCCGGAGAGTTCAAGAAGTTCTGTTTCACCGTGCGCAAGCT
GATCGGGTCAAATGACCTGCCGGAGTACGATTTGAAGGAGGAGGCGGGGCAGGCTGGCCCGATCCTAGTC
ATGCGCTACCGCAACCTGATCGAGGGCGAAGCATCCGCCGGTTCCTAATGTACGGAGCAGATGCTAGGGC
AAATTGCCCTAGCAGGGGAAAAAGGTCGAAAAGGTCTCTTTCCTGTGGATAGCACGTACATTGGGAACCC
AAAGCCGTACATTGGGAACCGGAACCCGTACATTGGGAACCCAAAGCCGTACATTGGGAACCGGTCACAC
ATGTAAGTGACTGATATAAAAGAGAAAAAAGGCGATTTTTCCGCCTAAAACTCTTTAAAACTTATTAAAA
CTCTTAAAACCCGCCTGGCCTGTGCATAACTGTCTGGCCAGCGCACAGCCGAAGAGCTGCAAAAAGCGCC
TACCCTTCGGTCGCTGCGCTCCCTACGCCCCGCCGCTTCGCGTCGGCCTATCGCGGCCGCTGGCCGCTCA
AAAATGGCTGGCCTACGGCCAGGCAATCTACCAGGGCGCGGACAAGCCGCGCCGTCGCCACTCGACCGCC
GGCGCCCACATCAAGGCACCCTGCCTCGCGCGTTTCGGTGATGACGGTGAAAACCTCTGACACATGCAGC
TCCCGGAGACGGTCACAGCTTGTCTGTAAGCGGATGCCGGGAGCAGACAAGCCCGTCAGGGCGCGTCAGC
GGGTGTTGGCGGGTGTCGGGGCGCAGCCATGACCCAGTCACGTAGCGATAGCGGAGTGTATACTGGCTTA
ACTATGCGGCATCAGAGCAGATTGTACTGAGAGTGCACCATATGCGGTGTGAAATACCGCACAGATGCGT
AAGGAGAAAATACCGCATCAGGCGCTCTTCCGCTTCCTCGCTCACTGACTCGCTGCGCTCGGTCGTTCGG
CTGCGGCGAGCGGTATCAGCTCACTCAAAGGCGGTAATACGGTTATCCACAGAATCAGGGGATAACGCAG
GAAAGAACATGTGAGCAAAAGGCCAGCAAAAGGCCAGGAACCGTAAAAAGGCCGCGTTGCTGGCGTTTTT
CCATAGGCTCCGCCCCCCTGACGAGCATCACAAAAATCGACGCTCAAGTCAGAGGTGGCGAAACCCGACA
GGACTATAAAGATACCAGGCGTTTCCCCCTGGAAGCTCCCTCGTGCGCTCTCCTGTTCCGACCCTGCCGC
TTACCGGATACCTGTCCGCCTTTCTCCCTTCGGGAAGCGTGGCGCTTTCTCATAGCTCACGCTGTAGGTA
TCTCAGTTCGGTGTAGGTCGTTCGCTCCAAGCTGGGCTGTGTGCACGAACCCCCCGTTCAGCCCGACCGC
TGCGCCTTATCCGGTAACTATCGTCTTGAGTCCAACCCGGTAAGACACGACTTATCGCCACTGGCAGCAG
CCACTGGTAACAGGATTAGCAGAGCGAGGTATGTAGGCGGTGCTACAGAGTTCTTGAAGTGGTGGCCTAA
CTACGGCTACACTAGAAGGACAGTATTTGGTATCTGCGCTCTGCTGAAGCCAGTTACCTTCGGAAAAAGA
GTTGGTAGCTCTTGATCCGGCAAACAAACCACCGCTGGTAGCGGTGGTTTTTTTGTTTGCAAGCAGCAGA
TTACGCGCAGAAAAAAAGGATCTCAAGAAGATCCTTTGATCTTTTCTACGGGGTCTGACGCTCAGTGGAA
CGAAAACTCACGTTAAGGGATTTTGGTCATGCATGATATATCTCCCAATTTGTGTAGGGCTTATTATGCA
CGCTTAAAAATAATAAAAGCAGACTTGACCTGATAGTTTGGCTGTGAGCAATTATGTGCTTAGTGCATCT
AACGCTTGAGTTAAGCCGCGCCGCGAAGCGGCGTCGGCTTGAACGAATTTCTAGCTAGACATTATTTGCC
GACTACCTTGGTGATCTCGCCTTTCACGTAGTGGACAAATTCTTCCAACTGATCTGCGCGCGAGGCCAAG
CGATCTTCTTCTTGTCCAAGATAAGCCTGTCTAGCTTCAAGTATGACGGGCTGATACTGGGCCGGCAGGC
GCTCCATTGCCCAGTCGGCAGCGACATCCTTCGGCGCGATTTTGCCGGTTACTGCGCTGTACCAAATGCG
GGACAACGTAAGCACTACATTTCGCTCATCGCCAGCCCAGTCGGGCGGCGAGTTCCATAGCGTTAAGGTT
TCATTTAGCGCCTCAAATAGATCCTGTTCAGGAACCGGATCAAAGAGTTCCTCCGCCGCTGGACCTACCA
AGGCAACGCTATGTTCTCTTGCTTTTGTCAGCAAGATAGCCAGATCAATGTCGATCGTGGCTGGCTCGAA
GATACCTGCAAGAATGTCATTGCGCTGCCATTCTCCAAATTGCAGTTCGCGCTTAGCTGGATAACGCCAC
GGAATGATGTCGTCGTGCACAACAATGGTGACTTCTACAGCGCGGAGAATCTCGCTCTCTCCAGGGGAAG
CCGAAGTTTCCAAAAGGTCGTTGATCAAAGCTCGCCGCGTTGTTTCATCAAGCCTTACGGTCACCGTAAC
CAGCAAATCAATATCACTGTGTGGCTTCAGGCCGCCATCCACTGCGGAGCCGTACAAATGTACGGCCAGC
AACGTCGGTTCGAGATGGCGCTCGATGACGCCAACTACCTCTGATAGTTGAGTCGATACTTCGGCGATCA
CCGCTTCCCCCATGATGTTTAACTTTGTTTTAGGGCGACTGCCCTGCTGCGTAACATCGTTGCTGCTCCA
TAACATCAAACATCGACCCACGGCGTAACGCGCTTGCTGCTTGGATGCCCGAGGCATAGACTGTACCCCA
AAAAAACAGTCATAACAAGCCATGAAAACCGCCACTGCGCCGTTACCACCGCTGCGTTCGGTCAAGGTTC
TGGACCAGTTGCGTGAGCGCATACGCTACTTGCATTACAGCTTACGAACCGAACAGGCTTATGTCCACTG
GGTTCGTGCCCGAATTGATCACAGGCAGCAACGCTCTGTCATCGTTACAATCAACATGCTACCCTCCGCG
AGATCATCCGTGTTTCAAACCCGGCAGCTTAGTTGCCGTTCTTCCGAATAGCATCGGTAACATGAGCAAA
GTCTGCCGCCTTACAACGGCTCTCCCGCTGACGCCGTCCCGGACTGATGGGCTGCCTGTATCGAGTGGTG
ATTTTGTGCCGAGCTGCCGGTCGGGGAGCTGTTGGCTGGCTGGTGGCAGGATATATTGTGGTGTAAACAA
ATTGACGCTTAGACAACTTAATAACACATTGCGGACGTTTTTAATGTACTGAATTAACGCCGAATTGAAT
TATCAGCTTGCATGCCGGTCGATCTAGTAACATAGATGACACCGCGCGCGATAATTTATCCTAGTTTGCG
CGCTATATTTTGTTTTCTATCGCGTATTAAATGTATAATTGCGGGACTCTAATCATAAAAACCCATCTCA
TAAATAACGTCATGCATTACATGTTAATTATTACATGCTTAACGTAATTCAACAGAAATTATATGATAAT
CATCGCAAGACCGGCAACAGGATTCAATCTTAAGAAACTTTATTGCCAAATGTTTGAACGATCTGCTTGA
CTCTAGGGGTCATCAGATTTCGGTGACGGGCAGGACCGGACGGGGCGGCACCGGCAGGCTGAAGTCCAGC
TGCCAGAAACCCACGTCATGCCAGTTCCCGTGCTTGAAGCCGGCCGCCCGCAGCATGCCGCGGGGGGCAT
ATCCGAGCGCCTCGTGCATGCGCACGCTCGGGTCGTTGGGCAGCCCGATGACAGCGACCACGCTCTTGAA
GCCCTGTGCCTCCAGGGACTTCAGCAGGTGGGTGTAGAGCGTGGAGCCCAGTCCCGTCCGCTGGTGGCGG
GGGGAGACGTACACGGTCGACTCGGCCGTCCAGTCGTAGGCGTTGCGTGCCTTCCAGGGACCCGCGTAGG
CGATGCCGGCGACCTCGCCGTCCACCTCGGCGACGAGCCAGGGATAGCGCTCCCGCAGACGGACGAGGTC
GTCCGTCCACTCCTGCGGTTCCTGCGGCTCGGTACGGAAGTTGACCGTGCTTGTCTCGATGTAGTGGTTG
ACGATGGTGCAGACCGCCGGCATGTCCGCCTCGGTGGCACGGCGGATGTCGGCCGGGCGTCGTTCTGGGC
TCATGGTAGATCCCCTCGATCGAGTTGAGAGTGAATATGAGACTCTAATTGGATACCGAGGGGAATTTAT
GGAACGTCAGTGGAGCATTTTTGACAAGAAATATTTGCTAGCTGATAGTGACCTTAGGCGACTTTTGAAC
GCGCAATAATGGTTTCTGACGTATGTGCTTAGCTCATTAAACTCCAGAAACCCGCGGCTCAGTGGCTCCT
TCAACGTTGCGGTTCTGTCAGTTCCAAACGTAAAACGGCTTGTCCCGCGTCATCGGCGGGGGTCATAACG
TGACTCCCTTAATTCTCCGCTCATGATCGATAATTCGAGGGTACAAGCTTATCTAACGATGAGCTCTGAG
ACTTTTCAACAAAGGGTAATATCGGGAAACCTCCTCGGATTCCATTGCCCAGCTATCTGTCACTTCATCA
AAAGGACAGTAGAAAAGGAAGGTGGCACCTACAAATGCCATCATTGCGATAAAGGAAAGGCTATCGTTCA
AGATGCCTCTGCCGACAGTGGTCCCAAAGATGGACCCCCACCCACGAGGAGCATCGTGGAAAAAGAAGAC
GTTCCAACCACGTCTTCAAAGCAAGTGGATTGATGTGATATCTCCACTGACGTAAGGGATGACGCACAAT
CCCACTATCCTTCGCAAGACCCTTCCTCTATATAAGGAAGTTCATTTCATTTGGAGAGGACGTTCACTGC
CGTATAGGCAGTATAGAACCGATCCTCCCATGTTTTAGAGCTAGAAATAGCAAGTTAAAATAAGGCTAGT
CCGTTATCAACTTGAAAAAGTGGCACCGAGTCGGTGCGTTCACTGCCGTATAGGCAGCTGCAGACTGACT
AACTAGGATGAGCTAAGCTAGCTATATCATCAATTTATGTATTACACATAATATCGCACTCAGTCTTTCA
TCTACGGCAATGTACCAGCTGATATAATCAGTTATTGAAATATTTCTGAATTTAAACTTGCATCAATAAA
TTTATGTTTTTGCTTGGACTATAATACCTGACTTGTTATTTTATCAATAAATATTTAAACTATATTTCTT
TCAAGATGGGAATTAACATCTACAAATTGCCTTTTCTTATCGACCATGTACCATATGCCAACACTCGAAT
CCCCACCCGTTGGACCAAACCCGGCTCATTAAGCGTCGGTTCAGATTTATTTCCTTTATTTAAAAAAAAG
GAAAGGGTAAAAAATAGAAAATTGGAAACAGTTAAAGCCCAAAATTGTAATTTACCGAGAATTGTAAATT
TACCTGAAAACCCTACGCTATAGTTTCGACTATAAATACCAAACTTAGGACCTCACTTCAGAATCCCCTC
GTCGCTGCGTCTCTCTCCCGCAACCTTCGATTTTCGTTTATTCGCATCCATCGGAGAGAGAAAACAATCA
ATAAGCGACCCCTAGGATGGCTCCAAAAAAGAAAAGAAAGGTTGCTAGCGACCATTACTTAGATATTAGA
TTGAGACCAGACCCAGAGTTCCCTCCAGCACAGTTGATGTCAGTGTTATTCGGAAAATTGCACCAGGCTT
TGGTTGCACAAGGTGGAGATAGAATTGGTGTGAGTTTTCCTGATTTGGACGAGTCTAGGTCAAGATTGGG
AGAAAGGTTAAGAATCCATGCTTCAGCAGATGACCTTAGGGCTTTGTTAGCAAGACCTTGGTTAGAGGGT
CTTAGAGATCATTTGCAGTTCGGAGAACCAGCTGTTGTGCCACACCCTACACCATATAGACAAGTTTCTA
GAGTGCAGGCAAAATCAAATCCTGAGAGACTTAGAAGGAGATTGATGAGGAGACACGACTTATCTGAAGA
GGAAGCTAGGAAGAGAATACCTGATACCGTTGCTAGAGCACTTGACTTGCCATTTGTGACTTTGAGAAGT
CAATCCACTGGTCAGCATTTTAGGTTATTCATTAGACACGGACCACTTCAAGTTACTGCTGAGGAGGGAG
GATTCACCTGTTATGGATTGAGTAAGGGAGGATTCGTGCCTTGGTTCTGAGGTACCCGGCCATGCTAGAG
TCCGCAAAAATCACCAGTCTCTCTCTACAAATCTATCTCTCTCTATTTTTCTCCAGAATAATGTGTGAGT
AGTTCCCAGATAAGGGAATTAGGGTTCTTATAGGGTTTCGCTCATGTGTTGAGCATATAAGAAACCCTTA
GTATGTATTTGTATTTGTAAAATACTTCTATCAATAAAATTTCTAATTCCTAAAACCAAAATCCAGTGAC
CTACTAGAAATAAAATATCTTTATTTTCATTACATCTGTGTGTTGGTTTTTTGTGTGAATCGATAGTACT
AACATACGCTCTCCATCAAAACAAAACGAAACAAAACAAACTAGCAAAATAGGCTGTCCCCAGTGCAAGT
GCAGGTGCCAGAACATTTCTCTGAATTCTGAGACTTTTCAACAAAGGGTAATATCGGGAAACCTCCTCGG
ATTCCATTGCCCAGCTATCTGTCACTTCATCAAAAGGACAGTAGAAAAGGAAGGTGGCACCTACAAATGC
CATCATTGCGATAAAGGAAAGGCTATCGTTCAAGATGCCTCTGCCGACAGTGGTCCCAAAGATGGACCCC
CACCCACGAGGAGCATCGTGGAAAAAGAAGACGTTCCAACCACGTCTTCAAAGCAAGTGGATTGATGTGA
TATCTCCACTGACGTAAGGGATGACGCACAATCCCACTATCCTTCGCAAGACCCTTCCTCTATATAAGGA
AGTTCATTTCATTTGGAGAGGACGGCACTAGTGATATGCCAAAGAAGAAGAGAAAGGTCGGAGGAGGAGG
ATCTGACAAGAAGTACTCTATCGGACTTGCCATCGGAACCAACTCTGTTGGATGGGCTGTTATCACCGAT
GAGTACAAGGTTCCATCTAAGAAGTTCAAGGTTCTTGGAAACACCGATAGACACTCTATCAAGAAGAACC
TTATCGGTGCTCTTCTTTTCGATTCTGGAGAGACCGCTGAGGCTACCAGATTGAAGAGAACCGCTAGAAG
AAGATACACCAGAAGAAAGAACAGAATCTGCTACCTTCAGGAAATCTTCTCTAACGAGATGGCTAAGGTT
GATGATTCTTTCTTCCACAGACTTGAGGAGTCTTTCCTTGTTGAGGAGGATAAGAAGCACGAGAGACACC
CAATCTTCGGAAACATCGTTGATGAGGTTGCTTACCACGAGAAGTACCCAACCATCTACCACCTTAGAAA
GAAGTTGGTTGATTCTACCGATAAGGCTGATCTTAGACTTATCTACCTTGCTCTTGCTCACATGATCAAG
TTCAGAGGACACTTCCTTATCGAGGGAGACCTTAACCCAGATAACTCTGATGTTGATAAGTTGTTCATCC
AGCTTGTTCAGACCTACAACCAGCTTTTCGAGGAGAACCCAATCAACGCTTCTGGAGTTGATGCTAAGGC
TATCCTTTCTGCTAGACTTTCTAAGTCTCGTAGACTTGAGAACCTTATCGCTCAGCTTCCAGGAGAGAAG
AAGAACGGACTTTTCGGAAACCTTATCGCTCTTTCTCTTGGACTTACCCCAAACTTCAAGTCTAACTTCG
ATCTTGCTGAGGATGCTAAGTTGCAGCTTTCTAAGGATACCTACGATGATGATCTTGATAACCTTCTTGC
TCAGATCGGAGATCAGTACGCTGATCTTTTCCTTGCTGCTAAGAACCTTTCTGATGCTATCCTTCTTTCT
GACATCCTTAGAGTTAACACCGAGATCACCAAGGCTCCACTTTCTGCTTCTATGATCAAGAGATACGATG
AGCACCACCAGGATCTTACCCTTTTGAAGGCTCTTGTTAGACAGCAGCTTCCAGAGAAGTACAAGGAAAT
CTTCTTCGATCAGTCTAAGAACGGATACGCTGGATACATCGATGGAGGAGCTTCTCAGGAGGAGTTCTAC
AAGTTCATCAAGCCAATCCTTGAGAAGATGGATGGAACCGAGGAGCTTCTTGTTAAGTTGAACAGAGAGG
ATCTTCTTAGAAAGCAGAGAACCTTCGATAACGGATCTATCCCACACCAGATCCACCTTGGAGAGCTTCA
CGCTATCCTTCGTAGACAGGAGGATTTCTACCCATTCTTGAAGGATAACAGAGAGAAGATCGAGAAGATC
CTTACCTTCAGAATCCCATACTACGTTGGACCACTTGCTAGAGGAAACTCTCGTTTCGCTTGGATGACCA
GAAAGTCTGAGGAGACCATCACCCCTTGGAACTTCGAGGAGGTAAGTTTCTGCTTCTACCTTTGATATAT
ATATAATAATTATCATTAATTAGTAGTAATATAATATTTCAAATATTTTTTTCAAAATAAAAGAATGTAG
TATATAGCAATTGCTTTTCTGTAGTTTATAAGTGTGTATATTTTAATTTATAACTTTTCTAATATATGAC
CAAAATTTGTTGATGTGCAGGTTGTTGATAAGGGAGCTTCTGCTCAGTCTTTCATCGAGAGAATGACCAA
CTTCGATAAGAACCTTCCAAACGAGAAGGTTCTTCCAAAGCACTCTCTTCTTTACGAGTACTTCACCGTT
TACAACGAGCTTACCAAGGTTAAGTACGTTACCGAGGGAATGAGAAAGCCAGCTTTCCTTTCTGGAGAGC
AGAAGAAGGCTATCGTTGATCTTCTTTTCAAGACCAACAGAAAGGTTACCGTTAAGCAGTTGAAGGAGGA
TTACTTCAAGAAGATCGAGTGCTTCGATTCTGTTGAAATCTCTGGAGTTGAGGATAGATTCAACGCTTCT
CTTGGAACCTACCACGATCTTTTGAAGATCATCAAGGATAAGGATTTCCTTGATAACGAGGAGAACGAGG
ACATCCTTGAGGACATCGTTCTTACCCTTACCCTTTTCGAGGATAGAGAGATGATCGAGGAGAGACTCAA
GACCTACGCTCACCTTTTCGATGATAAGGTTATGAAGCAGTTGAAGAGAAGAAGATACACCGGATGGGGT
AGACTTTCTCGTAAGTTGATCAACGGAATCAGAGATAAGCAGTCTGGAAAGACCATCCTTGATTTCTTGA
AGTCTGATGGATTCGCTAACAGAAACTTCATGCAGCTTATCCACGATGATTCTCTTACCTTCAAGGAGGA
CATCCAGAAGGCTCAGGTTTCTGGACAGGGAGATTCTCTTCACGAGCACATCGCTAACCTTGCTGGATCT
CCAGCTATCAAGAAGGGAATCCTTCAGACCGTTAAGGTTGTTGATGAGCTTGTTAAGGTTATGGGTAGAC
ACAAGCCAGAGAACATCGTTATCGAGATGGCTAGAGAGAACCAGACCACCCAGAAGGGACAGAAGAACTC
TCGTGAGAGAATGAAGAGAATCGAGGAGGGAATCAAGGAGCTTGGATCTCAAATCTTGAAGGAGCACCCA
GTTGAGAACACCCAGCTTCAGAACGAGAAGTTGTACCTTTACTACCTTCAGAACGGAAGAGATATGTACG
TTGATCAGGAGCTTGACATCAACAGACTTTCTGATTACGATGTTGATGCTATCGTTCCACAGTCTTTCTT
GAAGGATGATTCTATCGATAACAAGGTTCTTACCCGTTCTGATAAGAACAGAGGAAAGTCTGATAACGTT
CCATCTGAGGAGGTTGTTAAGAAGATGAAGAACTACTGGAGACAGCTTCTTAACGCTAAGTTGATCACCC
AGAGAAAGTTCGATAACCTTACCAAGGCTGAGAGAGGAGGACTTTCTGAGCTTGATAAGGCTGGATTCAT
CAAGAGACAGCTTGTTGAGACCAGACAGATCACCAAGCACGTTGCTCAGATCCTTGATTCTCGTATGAAC
ACCAAGTACGATGAGAACGATAAGTTGATCAGAGAGGTTAAGGTTATCACCTTGAAGTCTAAGTTGGTTT
CTGATTTCAGAAAGGATTTCCAGTTCTACAAGGTTAGAGAGATCAACAACTACCACCACGCTCACGATGC
TTACCTTAACGCTGTTGTTGGAACCGCTCTTATCAAGAAGTACCCAAAGTTGGAGTCTGAGTTCGTTTAC
GGAGATTACAAGGTTTACGATGTTAGAAAGATGATCGCTAAGTCTGAGCAGGAGATCGGAAAGGCTACCG
CTAAGTACTTCTTCTACTCTAACATCATGAACTTCTTCAAGACCGAGATCACCCTTGCTAACGGAGAGAT
CAGAAAGAGACCACTTATCGAGACCAACGGAGAGACCGGAGAGATCGTTTGGGATAAGGGAAGAGATTTC
GCTACCGTTAGAAAGGTTCTTTCTATGCCACAGGTTAACATCGTTAAGAAAACCGAGGTTCAGACCGGAG
GATTCTCTAAGGAGTCTATCCTTCCAAAGAGAAACTCTGATAAGTTGATCGCTAGAAAGAAGGATTGGGA
CCCAAAGAAGTACGGAGGATTCGATTCTCCAACCGTTGCTTACTCTGTTCTTGTTGTTGCTAAGGTTGAG
AAGGGAAAGTCTAAGAAGTTGAAGTCTGTTAAGGAGCTTCTTGGAATCACCATCATGGAGCGTTCTTCTT
TCGAGAAGAACCCAATCGATTTCCTTGAGGCTAAGGGATACAAGGAGGTTAAGAAGGATCTTATCATCAA
GTTGCCAAAGTACTCTCTTTTCGAGCTTGAGAACGGAAGAAAGAGAATGCTTGCTTCTGCTGGAGAGCTT
CAGAAGGGAAACGAGCTTGCTCTTCCATCTAAGTACGTTAACTTCCTTTACCTTGCTTCTCACTACGAGA
AGTTGAAGGGATCTCCAGAGGATAACGAGCAGAAGCAGCTTTTCGTTGAGCAGCACAAGCACTACCTTGA
TGAGATCATCGAGCAAATCTCTGAGTTCTCTAAGAGAGTTATCCTTGCTGATGCTAACCTTGATAAGGTT
CTTTCTGCTTACAACAAGCACAGAGATAAGCCAATCAGAGAGCAGGCTGAGAACATCATCCACCTTTTCA
CCCTTACCAACCTTGGTGCTCCAGCTGCTTTCAAGTACTTCGATACCACCATCGATAGAAAAAGATACAC
CTCTACCAAGGAGGTTCTTGATGCTACCCTTATCCACCAGTCTATCACCGGACTTTACGAGACCAGAATC
GATCTTTCTCAGCTTGGAGGAGATGAAGGAGCTGATCCTAAGAAGAAAAGAAAGGTTGATCCAAAGAAAA
AGAGGAAAGTTGGTGGAGGTGGATCAGGAGGTGGAGGATCTGGTGGGGGAGGATCCGAGGGAGCAGGATC
AACTTCACATGTGTCTTCATCTCACAGAGGTTTTGACCTTAACATTCCACCTATCCCTGAGTTTTCAATG
GTGAATGGTGATGACGAAGTGATGTCACCTATGCCAGCTAAAAAGCCAAGATTCGATTTCCCTGTGAAGT
TGCAATTGTGAGTCGACGATCGTTCAAACATTTGGCAATAAAGTTTCTTAAGATTGAATCCTGTTGCCGG
TCTTGCGACGATTATCATATAATTTCTGTTGAATTACGTTAAGCATGTAATAATTAACATGTAATGCATG
ACGTTATTTATGAGATGGGTTTTTATGATTAGAGTCCCGCAATTATACATTTAATACGCGATAGAAAACA
AAATATAGCGCGCAAACTAGGATAAATTATCGCGCGCGGTGTCATCTATGTTACTAGATCAGTCACTCGA
G
Features (pLannotate 1.2.2; 29 found; start..end, strand, type, name):
     62..86      +  misc_feature   RB T-DNA repeat: right border repeat from nopaline C58 T-DNA
    456..857     +  CDS            Y4CG_SINFN (fragment): Protein inferred from homology: Swiss-Prot protein existence level 3. From Sinorhizobium fredii (strain NBRC 101917 / NGR234).
   1417..2046    +  CDS            pVS1 StaA: stability protein from the Pseudomonas plasmid pVS1 (Heeb et al., 2000)
   2475..3548    +  CDS            pVS1 RepA: replication protein from the Pseudomonas plasmid pVS1 (Heeb et al., 2000)
   3614..3808    +  rep_origin     pVS1 oriV: origin of replication for the Pseudomonas plasmid pVS1 (Heeb et al., 2000)
   4011..4050    +  CDS            rop (fragment): Rop protein, which maintains plasmids at low copy number; rop
   4152..4292    +  misc_feature   bom: basis of mobility region from pBR322
   4478..5066    -  rep_origin     ori: high-copy-number ColE1/pMB1/pBR322/pUC origin of replication
   5312..6099    -  CDS            SmR (fragment): aminoglycoside adenylyltransferase (Murphy, 1985); aadA; confers resistance to spectinomycin and streptomycin
   6110..6166    -  CDS            GmR (fragment): gentamycin acetyltransferase; aacC1; confers resistance to gentamycin
   6342..6365    -  promoter       Pc promoter (fragment): intI1 (promoter lies within the coding sequence); class 1 integron promoter
   6624..6648    +  misc_feature   LB T-DNA repeat: left border repeat from nopaline C58 T-DNA
   6741..6993    -  terminator     NOS terminator: nopaline synthase terminator and poly(A) signal
   7016..7564    -  CDS            bar: PAT_STRHY - Experimental evidence at protein level: Swiss-Prot protein existence level 1. Inactivates phosphinothricin (PPT) by transfer of an acetyl group from acetyl CoA. Can also acetylate demethylphosphinothricin but not PTT or glutamate. This enzyme is an effector of phosphinothricin tripeptide (PTT or bialaphos) resistance. From Streptomyces hygroscopicus. Introduced by genetic manipulation and expressed in glufosinate-tolerant maize by Dekalb Genetics.
   7606..7785    -  promoter       NOS promoter: nopaline synthase promoter
   7907..8251    +  promoter       CaMV 35S promoter: strong constitutive promoter from cauliflower mosaic virus
   8204..8250    +  promoter       minimal CaMV 35S promoter: minimal 35S promoter from cauliflower mosaic virus
   8251..8278    +  ncRNA          CRISPR-DR4: Accession: RF01317 - CRISPR RNA direct repeat element
   8292..8367    +  misc_RNA       gRNA scaffold: guide RNA scaffold for the Streptococcus pyogenes CRISPR/Cas9 system
   8417..8617    +  terminator     gene 7 terminator: transcription terminator for octopine-type Ti plasmid gene 7
   9010..9567    +  CDS            cas6f: CAS6_PSEAB - Also known as csy4. Experimental evidence at protein level: Swiss-Prot protein existence level 1. CRISPR (clustered regularly interspaced short palindromic repeat) is an adaptive immune system that provides protection against mobile genetic elements (viruses, transposable elements and conjugative plasmids). CRISPR clusters contain sequences complementary to antecedent mobile elements and target invading nucleic acids. CRISPR clusters are transcribed and processed into CRISPR RNA (crRNA). Processes pre-crRNA into individual crRNA units. Absolutely required for crRNA production or s
   9638..9797    +  polyA_signal   CaMV poly(A) signal (fragment): cauliflower mosaic virus polyadenylation signal
   9809..9857    +  polyA_signal   poly(A) signal: synthetic polyadenylation signal
   9871..9962    +  misc_feature   pause site: RNA polymerase II transcriptional pause signal from the human α2 globin gene
   9969..10313   +  promoter       CaMV 35S promoter: strong constitutive promoter from cauliflower mosaic virus
  10266..10312   +  promoter       minimal CaMV 35S promoter: minimal 35S promoter from cauliflower mosaic virus
  10368..14654   +  CDS            pcoCas9: Cas9 endonuclease from the Streptococcus pyogenes Type II CRISPR/Cas system plant codon-optimized Cas9 gene containing the potato IV2 intron
  14793..14891   +  CDS            AZF3 (fragment): AZF3_ARATH - Also known as ZF3. Experimental evidence at protein level: Swiss-Prot protein existence level 1. Transcriptional repressor probably involved in abiotic stress responses. Binds DNA in a sequence-specific manner and can repress the transactivation activity of other transcription factors. From Arabidopsis thaliana (Mouse-ear cress).
  14928..15180   +  terminator     NOS terminator: nopaline synthase terminator and poly(A) signal
