[The description below was written by a language model from this plasmid's Addgene catalogue record and pLannotate feature annotations shown in this document.]
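Description:
LLP1019 is a 15.2 kb plant binary vector for Agrobacterium-mediated delivery of a CRISPR interference (CRISPRi) module. The backbone carries the pVS1 replication and stability functions (oriV, RepA, StaA) that maintain the plasmid in Agrobacterium, together with a high-copy ColE1/pMB1-type origin and the pBR322 bom region for propagation in E. coli. Bacterial selection is by spectinomycin through an aadA (SmR) gene. Nopaline-type right and left border repeats delimit the T-DNA. Within it, a bar (phosphinothricin acetyltransferase) gene sits between the NOS promoter and NOS terminator and provides Basta/glufosinate selection of transformed plants.

The T-DNA carries three expression units. The main one uses the CaMV 35S promoter to drive a plant codon-optimised Cas9 coding sequence containing the potato IV2 intron. The catalogue describes this as nuclease-dead dCas9 fused to one copy of a ZAT10 repressor domain. The annotation software labels the short C-terminal fragment as the related Arabidopsis zinc-finger repressor AZF3, probably because of sequence similarity, and the unit ends in a NOS terminator. A second 35S promoter transcribes sgRNA-A, and here a CRISPR direct repeat lies upstream of the S. pyogenes guide scaffold, followed by the gene 7 terminator. The third unit encodes Csy4 (Cas6f), which the record says is driven by a TCTP promoter, although that promoter is not annotated in the feature table. Csy4 cleaves at its cognate repeat, which allows a functional guide to be released from a Pol II transcript. Polyadenylation signals and a transcriptional pause site separate the Csy4 unit from the dCas9 unit, presumably to limit read-through. The construct is intended for programmable transcriptional repression in synthetic gene circuits in plants.
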