Addgene plasmid #239941: LLP1019
Purpose: CaMV 35S driving the expression of dCas9-ZAT10(1x)
Depositing lab: Ryan Lister. Depositing organization: University of Western Australia. Publication: CRISPRi-based circuits to control gene expression in plants. Khan MA, Herring G, Zhu JY, Oliva M, Fourie E, Johnston B, Zhang Z, Potter J, Pineda L, Pflueger J, Swain T, Pflueger C, Lloyd JPB, Secco D, Small I, Kidd BN, Lister R. Nat Biotechnol. 2025 Mar;43(3):416-430. doi: 10.1038/s41587-024-02236-w. Epub 2024 May 20. PubMed 38769424.
Backbone
  Vector backbone: Binary
  Vector type: Plant Expression, CRISPR, Synthetic Biology
  Selectable markers: Basta
Growth in bacteria
  Bacterial resistance: Spectinomycin, 50 μg/mL
  Growth temperature: 30°C
  Growth strain: DH5alpha
  Copy number: High Copy
Gene/Insert
  Gene/Insert name: CaMV 35S::dCas9-ZAT10(1x) (alt name: Other genes: TCTP::Csy4 and 35S::sgRNA-A)
  Species: Other
  Mutation: N/A
  Cloning method: Gibson Cloning
Terms and licenses: Academic/Nonprofit Terms; Industry Terms: Not Available to Industry
How to cite: LLP1019 was a gift from Ryan Lister (Addgene plasmid # 239941 ; http://n2t.net/addgene:239941 ; RRID:Addgene_239941)
